Addgene plasmid #205382: pICH41295(pro5U)-pAT5G10630
Purpose: MoClo lvl0 Promoter + 5'UTR part
Depositing lab: Jennifer Nemhauser. Depositing organization: University of Washington. Publication: Building a pipeline to identify and engineer constitutive and repressible promoters. Yang EJY, Nemhauser JL. Quant Plant Biol. 2023 Oct 19;4:e12. doi: 10.1017/qpb.2023.10. eCollection 2023. PubMed 37901686.
Backbone
  Vector backbone: pICH41295
  Backbone manufacturer: Sylvestre Marillonnet Lab
  Vector type: Synthetic Biology
Growth in bacteria
  Bacterial resistance: Spectinomycin, 50 μg/mL
  Growth temperature: 37°C
  Growth strain: DH5alpha
  Copy number: High Copy
Gene/Insert
  Gene/Insert name: pAT5G10630
  Species: A. thaliana (mustard weed)
  Insert size (bp): 743
  Cloning method: Restriction Enzyme; 5′ cloning site unknown (unknown if destroyed)
Terms and licenses: Academic/Nonprofit Terms; Industry Terms: Not Available to Industry
How to cite: pICH41295(pro5U)-pAT5G10630 was a gift from Jennifer Nemhauser (Addgene plasmid # 205382 ; http://n2t.net/addgene:205382 ; RRID:Addgene_205382)
