[The description below was written by a language model from this plasmid's Addgene catalogue record and pLannotate feature annotations shown in this document.]
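Description:
pICH41295(pro5U)-pAT5G10630 is a level 0 part plasmid for the MoClo (Modular Cloning) Golden Gate assembly system, built in the pICH41295 backbone, the standard acceptor for combined promoter plus 5′UTR modules. It is a small (about 3 kb) bacterial cloning vector rather than an expression or delivery vector. It replicates in E. coli from a high-copy ColE1/pUC-type origin and is selected with spectinomycin through an aadA aminoglycoside adenylyltransferase gene, which the annotation places downstream of a bla-type (AmpR) promoter. The short lacI, integrase and gentamicin-acetyltransferase fragments in the feature table are partial matches. They most likely reflect leftover sequence around the cloning site and the resistance cassette, not functional genes.

The payload is a 743 bp Arabidopsis thaliana fragment named pAT5G10630, which the record describes as the promoter and 5′ untranslated region of the locus AT5G10630. The automated annotation does not label this insert, but the unannotated stretch between the lacI fragment and the AmpR promoter is a plausible position for it. The record does not give the cloning sites. In the MoClo scheme generally, level 0 parts are released by a type IIS restriction enzyme with defined overhangs, so they can be joined in order with a coding sequence and terminator to form a level 1 transcription unit.

According to the associated publication title, the part comes from work on identifying and engineering constitutive and repressible plant promoters. Its use is therefore as a reusable regulatory module for driving transgene expression in plant synthetic biology constructs. The record does not report the promoter's strength or expression pattern.
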