Features (pLannotate 1.2.2; 6 found; start..end, strand, type, name):
    301..889     +  rep_origin     ori: high-copy-number ColE1/pMB1/pBR322/pUC origin of replication
   1072..1121    +  CDS            lacI (fragment): lac repressor; lacI; The lac repressor binds to the lac operator to inhibit transcription in E. coli. This inhibition can be relieved by adding lactose or isopropyl-β-D-thiogalactopyranoside (IPTG).
   2009..2113    +  promoter       AmpR promoter: bla
   2104..2184    -  CDS            int (fragment): INT2_ECOLX - Protein inferred from homology: Swiss-Prot protein existence level 3. Putative integrase believed to be involved in the insertion of antibiotic resistance genes into plasmids and transposons. From Escherichia coli.
   2272..2328    +  CDS            GmR (fragment): gentamycin acetyltransferase; aacC1; confers resistance to gentamycin
   2335..127     +  CDS            aadA (across the origin): S3AD_ECOLX - Experimental evidence at protein level: Swiss-Prot protein existence level 1. Mediates bacterial resistance to the antibiotics streptomycin and spectinomycin. From Escherichia coli.
>Addgene plasmid #205382 | pICH41295(pro5U)-pAT5G10630 | addgene full sequence | sequence record 404835 | Addgene NGS Result
GCCCGTCATACTTGAAGCTAGACAGGCTTATCTTGGACAAGAAGAAGATCGCTTGGCCTCGCGCGCAGAT
CAGTTGGAAGAATTTGTCCATTACGTAAAAGGCGAGATCACCAAGGTAGTCGGCAAATAACTGTCAGACC
AAGTTTACTCATATATACTTTAGATTGATTTAAAACTTCATTTTTAATTTAAAAGGATCTAGGTGAAGAT
CCTTTTTGATAATCTCATGACCAAAATCCCTTAACGTGAGTTTTCGTTCCACTGAGCGTCAGACCCCGTA
GAAAAGATCAAAGGATCTTCTTGAGATCCTTTTTTTCTGCGCGTAATCTGCTGCTTGCAAACAAAAAAAC
CACCGCTACCAGCGGTGGTTTGTTTGCCGGATCAAGAGCTACCAACTCTTTTTCCGAAGGTAACTGGCTT
CAGCAGAGCGCAGATACCAAATACTGTTCTTCTAGTGTAGCCGTAGTTAGGCCACCACTTCAAGAACTCT
GTAGCACCGCCTACATACCTCGCTCTGCTAATCCTGTTACCAGTGGCTGCTGCCAGTGGCGATAAGTCGT
GTCTTACCGGGTTGGACTCAAGACGATAGTTACCGGATAAGGCGCAGCGGTCGGGCTGAACGGGGGGTTC
GTGCACACAGCCCAGCTTGGAGCGAACGACCTACACCGAACTGAGATACCTACAGCGTGAGCTATGAGAA
AGCGCCACGCTTCCCGAAGGGAGAAAGGCGGACAGGTATCCGGTAAGCGGCAGGGTCGGAACAGGAGAGC
GCACGAGGGAGCTTCCAGGGGGAAACGCCTGGTATCTTTATAGTCCTGTCGGGTTTCGCCACCTCTGACT
TGAGCGTCGATTTTTGTGATGCTCGTCAGGGGGGCGGAGCCTATGGAAAAACGCCAGCAACGCGGCCTTT
TTACGGTTCCTGGCCTTTTGCTGGCCTTTTGCTCACATGTTCTTTCCTGCGTTATCCCCTGATTCTGTGG
ATAACCGTATTACCGCCTTTGAGTGAGCTGATACCGCTCGCCGCAGCCGAACGACCGAGCGCAGCGAGTC
AGTGAGCGAGGAAGCGGAAGAGCGCCCAATACGCAAACCGCCTCTCCCCGCGCGTTGGCCGATTCATTAA
TCACTCTGTGGTCTCAGGAGAAAGAAAAAGAAAAAAAGAAGTGAAGTTTGTTTTGAGTACAAAACTACAA
CTTCAAACATTACCATTATTAACGATCCAAAACATATGTTAATTGTTTATACCAAAACTATTTTCCATCA
GATTTTGTCTCTTTGATTTTTCGGATCCTGGCGGAAAAAAAAAGAGAAGATTTTTCGGATCCTGGAAATA
TCAGATATAGGCCCGTTAAAAGCCCAACAATTTCATTAGTTATTATTTACGGTTTTGTTGTGTGTTTTCC
ATATTCTTACTCTATCCAACCGAAACCCGAATCCGGATCCAAATCCAGATCCGAAGCCTTCATATCGTCG
GCATCAACAGGCGACGAATTACCTCAAACTCAAAGCTAAATTTACAGGCGGAGAAGTTGGATTCGAAGGA
ACGTCTTTCGTAAATCAATTCTGCTCTGTAACTAGTTTCTGTAAGTGTTTGGATCAATATTCTTTGTTAA
GCTCAAAGTTAATGAATTTGGAATTGGATTTTCAATATCACCGTTCGTAAAATGCTTCAGAAAGATGTCT
GAATTCTCTCTTTGTTACTCATTGCTTCTGATCACTGTCGGTTTTGTGGGTTTAAGTCCGACAAGTGTAG
GAGCTTTTGCTTCTGAGTTATGTCGGTTTTATTATCTTAACTATATATGTGTTGTGTTTTTTTATACAGA
ATTGAAACTTAACTTACATACAATCTCTGTTTTTTTGTTTGCCCTTGTGCGCAGAAACAAACGAATGTGA
GACCACGAAGTGGCTCTTCAGTGGACGAAAGGGCCTCGTGATACGCCTATTTTTATAGGTTAATGTCATG
ATAATAATGGTTTCTTAGACGTCAGGTGGCACTTTTCGGGGAAATGTGCGCGGAACCCCTATTTGTTTAT
TTTTCTAAATACATTCAAATATGTATCCGCTCATGAGACAATAACCCTGATAAATGCTTCAATAATATTG
AAAAAGGAAGAGTATGCGCTCACGCAACTGGTCCAGAACCTTGACCGAACGCAGCGGTGGTAACGGCGCA
GTGGCGGTTTTCATGGCTTGTTATGACTGTTTTTTTTTGGGGTACAGTCTATGCCTCGGGCATCCAAGCA
GCAAGCGCGTTACGCCGTGGGTCGATGTTTGATGTTATGGAGCAGCAACGATGTTACGCAGCAGGGCAGT
CGCCCTAAAACAAAGTTAAACATCATGAGGGAAGCGGTGATCGCCGAAGTATCGACTCAACTATCAGAGG
TAGTTGGCGTCATCGAGCGCCATCTCGAACCGACGTTGCTGGCCGTACATTTGTACGGCTCCGCAGTGGA
TGGCGGCCTGAAGCCACACAGCGATATTGATTTGCTGGTTACGGTGACCGTAAGGCTTGATGAAACAACG
CGGCGAGCTTTGATCAACGACCTTTTGGAAACTTCGGCTTCCCCTGGAGAGAGCGAGATTCTCCGCGCTG
TAGAAGTCACCATTGTTGTGCACGACGACATCATTCCGTGGCGTTATCCAGCTAAGCGCGAACTGCAATT
TGGAGAATGGCAGCGCAATGACATTCTTGCAGGTATCTTCGAGCCAGCCACGATCGACATTGATCTGGCT
ATCTTGCTGACAAAAGCAAGAGAACATAGCGTTGCCTTGGTAGGTCCAGCGGCGGAGGAACTCTTTGATC
CGGTTCCTGAACAGGATCTATTTGAGGCGCTAAATGAAACCTTAACGCTATGGAACTCGCCGCCCGACTG
GGCTGGCGATGAGCGAAATGTAGTGCTTACGTTGTCCCGCATTTGGTACAGCGCAGTAACCGGCAAAATC
GCGCCGAAGGATGTCGCTGCCGACTGGGCAATGGAGCGCCTGCCGGCCCAGTATCA
